Addgene plasmid #208936: pNHA_OROV_Gc
Purpose: Expresses N-terminally HA-tagged Oropouche orthobunyavirus Gc protein from CMV promoter in mammalian cells
Depositing lab: Gerald Barry. Depositing organization: University College Dublin.
Backbone
  Vector backbone: pCMV-HA
  Backbone manufacturer: Christopher A Walsh
  Backbone size w/o insert (bp): 3800
  Total vector size (bp): 6332
  Vector type: Mammalian Expression
Growth in bacteria
  Bacterial resistance: Ampicillin, 100 μg/mL
  Growth temperature: 37°C
  Growth strain: DH5alpha
  Copy number: High Copy
Gene/Insert
  Gene/Insert name: Gc (alt name: G1, glycoprotein, envelope protein)
  Species: Oropouche orthobunyavirus
  Insert size (bp): 2532
  Mutation: Deleted 1579 bp from 5' end, deleted 277 bp from 3' end and inserted stop codon so Gc expressed
  GenBank ID: NC_005775.1
  Promoter: CMV
  Tag / fusion protein: HA (N terminal on insert)
  Cloning method: Restriction Enzyme; 5′ cloning site XhoI (unknown if destroyed); 3′ cloning site NotI (unknown if destroyed)
  Sequencing primers: 5′ CGCAAATGGGCGGTAGGCGTG; 3′ CAGGAAACAGCTATGAC
Resource information
  A portion of this plasmid was derived from a plasmid made by: OROV genes were cloned from plasmids provided by Prof. Richard Elliott, University of Glasgow.
Terms and licenses: Academic/Nonprofit Terms; Industry Terms: Not Available to Industry
How to cite: pNHA_OROV_Gc was a gift from Gerald Barry (Addgene plasmid # 208936 ; http://n2t.net/addgene:208936 ; RRID:Addgene_208936)
