[The description below was written by a language model from this plasmid's Addgene catalogue record and pLannotate feature annotations shown in this document.]
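Description:
pNHA_OROV_Gc is a mammalian expression plasmid built on the pCMV-HA backbone that produces the Gc glycoprotein (also called G1 or envelope protein) of Oropouche orthobunyavirus with an N-terminal HA epitope tag. It is propagated in E. coli as a high-copy plasmid through a ColE1/pUC-type origin and selected with ampicillin via the β-lactamase gene and its own promoter. The catalogue lists a total size of 6332 bp, while the sequenced record underlying the feature table is 6,290 nt, a small discrepancy that the record does not explain. No mammalian selection marker is annotated, which fits use by transient transfection.

The expression cassette consists of the human cytomegalovirus immediate early enhancer and promoter, followed by a modified SV40 intron with splice donor and acceptor sites that generally aids transcript processing, then a short HA-coding segment (annotated as a fragment of a 3xHA element, consistent with a single tag). The Gc coding region, about 2.5 kb, was inserted between XhoI and NotI sites. It is not itself annotated in the feature table, but it would occupy the unannotated stretch between the tag and the SV40 polyadenylation signal that terminates the transcript. The insert derives from the viral M segment, which encodes a glycoprotein polyprotein: 1579 bp were removed from the 5' end and 277 bp from the 3' end, and a stop codon was added so that Gc alone is expressed. Remaining annotations (lac promoter/operator, CAP site, and lacI, lacZα, rop and bom fragments) are backbone remnants with no role in expression. The plasmid suits studies of Gc in mammalian cells, with the HA tag allowing antibody-based detection or pull-down.
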