Features (pLannotate 1.2.2; 16 found; start..end, strand, type, name):
      8..28      -  misc_feature   MCS (fragment): pUC18/19 multiple cloning site
     27..330     +  enhancer       CMV enhancer: human cytomegalovirus immediate early enhancer
    331..534     +  promoter       CMV promoter: human cytomegalovirus (CMV) immediate early promoter
    672..768     +  intron         SV40 intron: modified SV40 intron with splice donor and acceptor sites
    832..858     +  CDS            3xHA (fragment): three tandem HA epitope tags
   3429..3563    -  polyA_signal   SV40 poly(A) signal: SV40 polyadenylation signal
   3698..3714    -  protein_bind   lac operator: The lac repressor binds to the lac operator to inhibit transcription in E. coli. This inhibition can be relieved by adding lactose or isopropyl-β-D-thiogalactopyranoside (IPTG). lac repressor encoded by lacI
   3722..3752    -  promoter       lac promoter: promoter for the E. coli lac operon
   3767..3788    -  protein_bind   CAP binding site: CAP binding activates transcription in the presence of cAMP. E. coli catabolite activator protein
   3801..3893    -  CDS            lacI (fragment): lac repressor; lacI; The lac repressor binds to the lac operator to inhibit transcription in E. coli. This inhibition can be relieved by adding lactose or isopropyl-β-D-thiogalactopyranoside (IPTG).
   4076..4664    -  rep_origin     ori: high-copy-number ColE1/pMB1/pBR322/pUC origin of replication
   4835..5695    -  CDS            AmpR: β-lactamase; bla; confers resistance to ampicillin, carbenicillin, and related antibiotics
   5696..5800    -  promoter       AmpR promoter: bla
   5895..5930    +  CDS            rop (fragment): Rop protein, which maintains plasmids at low copy number; rop
   6032..6131    +  misc_feature   bom (fragment): basis of mobility region from pBR322
   6137..2       -  CDS            lacZα (fragment) (across the origin): LacZα fragment of β-galactosidase; lacZ fragment
>Addgene plasmid #208936 | pNHA_OROV_Gc | addgene full sequence | sequence record 418962 | Addgene NGS Result
GAGTTCGAGCTTGCATGCCTGCAGGTCGTTACATAACTTACGGTAAATGGCCCGCCTGGCTGACCGCCCA
ACGACCCCCGCCCATTGACGTCAATAATGACGTATGTTCCCATAGTAACGCCAATAGGGACTTTCCATTG
ACGTCAATGGGTGGAGTATTTACGGTAAACTGCCCACTTGGCAGTACATCAAGTGTATCATATGCCAAGT
ACGCCCCCTATTGACGTCAATGACGGTAAATGGCCCGCCTGGCATTATGCCCAGTACATGACCTTATGGG
ACTTTCCTACTTGGCAGTACATCTACGTATTAGTCATCGCTATTACCATGGTGATGCGGTTTTGGCAGTA
CATCAATGGGCGTGGATAGCGGTTTGACTCACGGGGATTTCCAAGTCTCCACCCCATTGACGTCAATGGG
AGTTTGTTTTGGCACCAAAATCAACGGGACTTTCCAAAATGTCGTAACAACTCCGCCCCATTGACGCAAA
TGGGCGGTAGGCGTGTACGGTGGGAGGTCTATATAAGCAGAGCTCGTTTAGTGAACCGTCAGATCGCCTG
GAGACGCCATCCACGCTGTTTTGACCTCCATAGAAGACACCGGGACCGATCCAGCCTCCGGACTCTAGAG
GATCCGGTACTAGAGGAACTGAAAAACCAGAAAGTTAACTGGTAAGTTTAGTCTTTTTGTCTTTTATTTC
AGGTCCCGGATCCGGTGGTGGTGCAAATCAAAGAACTGCTCCTCAGTGGATGTTGCCTTTACTTCTAGGC
CTGTACGGAAGTGTTACTTCTGCTCTAAAAGCTGCGGAATTGTACCCGCGGGCCCACCATGTACCCATAC
GATGTTCCAGATTACGCTCTTATGGCCATGGAGGAATTCCTCGAGTATTCTGATTTATTCTCAAAAAATC
TAGTCACAGAATATGATAAAAAATATTTTGAACCTGATACTGTAAATGATCAATTCAACAAGATAGAGTT
TGGCCAAGATGCACATAGAATGATACTATTAGAAAGAATACTTTACAAGACAGAATGTGAAATGCTAAGC
TTAAAAAAGAACAGTGGACCTTATAATGTTGCCTGGCGCACATATTTTAAAAATCATAATATAGACTTAT
GCAGTAGGCACAACTACAAAATGATATGTCAGTGTATTAATACACACTCTATGTGTAAGAATACAGATAT
AGATTATAACAAAGAGATCGAAACATATTATAAAAGCAATGCTGCAGCCTATAGAGCTGACCTGAACACC
ATAATGGACACATTAAAAACAGCATTCAGAGGGCTTACAAAGGTCCTAATTGAAAATTATATAGAAAAAG
ATGACTCTGATGCTCTTAAGGCCTTATTTAGTAATATTACTGATTCTGTTCAGGACAATTATCAGATGAT
TGGAATATTGAAATTTGCCAGTAAGCTATTAGATATTAACCTTGGTAGATCCACCCGCTCAGCTCATCAT
TCTATAATGACAAACGAAATTCCCAAATCTAATCCTTTTACTGATTACAGTTATTCTAATCTGAATATAA
AGGAGTGCATGTCACCAGAGAGCTTGAAATGTTTTAAGAAGAGAGACAGTACACCGCATACAAACCACCT
GCTTTGCAAGATAGACAACAAATATAAAGCATTTGACTGGCCAGAGATAGAAACAATTCAAAAAGGTCAA
AAATTGTGCCTTGGTGACAGTCATTGCAACTTGGAATTTACAGCCATAACTGCAGACAAGATTATGTCAT
TAACTAACTGTTATAAAGAATCTTTCACTGCGCAACCAGCAGATATGCAGGCTGGAATTAAAAAATGCTC
AGCTGATGAAATTGGAGAATGTACAACACTTGAAGACAAGACATGGCCAATTATATTCTGTGGTGGCAAA
TATTACTACTCTGATAGCAAGGAGCATGCCAAGGACGGTTCTATCAACAATTATTGTTTAACCAACAAAT
GCTCTGAACAACGTTTCCCAATACATGAAAATTGGTTCAAAAAATGTAATTGGGACAAGACCCACAAAGA
ATTTAGCACTATGAGACAAATAAACTATAATGATATAACTTCTTATAGAAAGGCAATAGAATCTGAGATA
GGAACAGATTTGATGACACACCATTATAAGCCCACAAAGAACCTTCCACATGTTGTACCAAGGTATCATA
GTATAGATGTACAAGGTACAGAATCAACAGAGGGTATTATCAATGGTTTCATACAAAATACAATACCTGC
TATTAGTGGTCTAGGTGTCGGTTATCATCTGAATTTCAAAGGCAATCAGTTATTTGACATAGTTATTTTT
GTGAAAAAAGCTGTATATAAAGCACAGTACCAGAAAGCATACACCACAGGTCCTAGCATATCCATAAATA
TTGAACACAACGAAAGATGCACAGGCCACTGCCCCGAAAAGATTCCTGCAAAAGAAGGTTGGTTAACATT
TTCTAAAGAGCATACTAGTTCTTGGGGATGTGAAGAATATGGCTGTCTTGCTATAGATACAGGCTGTCTA
TATGGCTCTTGTCAAGATGTCATACGCCCAGAATTAGATGTTTATAAGAAGATTGGCAGTGAGGTATCAC
TGATAGAAATATGTATAACTTTGCCTCATGAAACTTATTGCAATGATATGGACATATTAGAACCGATTAT
AGGAGATAAATTAAGTGCATCCTTTCAGAATACACAGACTAATCAACTTCCGACCCTTATAGCTTATAAA
AAAGGGAAGATATACACAGGTCAAATCAACGATATTGGAAACACAGCATTGCAGTGCGGCTCAATCCAAG
TAATCAATGGATCAACTATCGGAACTGGCAGCCCCAAATTTGATTATATATGCCATGCTATGAGAAGGAA
AGATGTTATTGTAAGGAAGTGTTTCAATGACAATTATCAGTCGTGCACTAGGCTAGAAAAACGAAACGAC
TTGATCCCTTATAGAAAAGGCGATGTCATCGAAGTATCAAAAACAGGATCGAACATGGGCCAAATGACAT
TTAAAATAGAACTAGGTGATATCAACTATAAAATATTTACTAAATCAATAGATCTTCAAATGTCTGGCAT
TTGTGCTGGGTGCATTGACTGTGCTGAAGGCATTTCATGCTCTATAAATGCTGAAGTGCCAGCCGAAACA
GTCTGCCATTGCAAAACAAACTGTGAAGATTTTATAAACAATATAGTGTTTTCACCGCAAATCAAGAATT
ACAATATAAAAGTCCACTGTAAATCTAAAGTTGAAAAAATAACAGCACATATCTGTGGGAGAGACATTGA
TTTACAGTTAACAATTAAGCCATACAATCAGAAGATAGACTTGTCGCAGTTAGATGAATCAAATTACATA
AGGGAAGAGGACCTCCAGTGTGGAACATGGTTATGTAAAGTGCAAAAAGAGGGGTAGGCGGCCGCGGGGA
TCCAGACATGATAAGATACATTGATGAGTTTGGACAAACCACAACTAGAATGCAGTGAAAAAAATGCTTT
ATTTGTGAAATTTGTGATGCTATTGCTTTATTTGTAACCATTATAAGCTGCAATAAACAAGTTAACAACA
ACAATTGCATTCATTTTATGTTTCAGGTTCAGGGGGAGGTGTGGGAGGTTTTTTCGGATCCTCTAGAGTC
GATCTGCAGGCATGCTAGCTTGGCGTAATCATGGTCATAGCTGTTTCCTGTGTGAAATTGTTATCCGCTC
ACAATTCCACACAACATACGAGCCGGAAGCATAAAGTGTAAAGCCTGGGGTGCCTAATGAGTGAGCTAAC
TCACATTAATTGCGTTGCGCTCACTGCCCGCTTTCCAGTCGGGAAACCTGTCGTGCCAGCTGCATTAATG
AATCGGCCAACGCGCGGGGAGAGGCGGTTTGCGTATTGGGCGCTCTTCCGCTTCCTCGCTCACTGACTCG
CTGCGCTCGGTCGTTCGGCTGCGGCGAGCGGTATCAGCTCACTCAAAGGCGGTAATACGGTTATCCACAG
AATCAGGGGATAACGCAGGAAAGAACATGTGAGCAAAAGGCCAGCAAAAGGCCAGGAACCGTAAAAAGGC
CGCGTTGCTGGCGTTTTTCCATAGGCTCCGCCCCCCTGACGAGCATCACAAAAATCGACGCTCAAGTCAG
AGGTGGCGAAACCCGACAGGACTATAAAGATACCAGGCGTTTCCCCCTGGAAGCTCCCTCGTGCGCTCTC
CTGTTCCGACCCTGCCGCTTACCGGATACCTGTCCGCCTTTCTCCCTTCGGGAAGCGTGGCGCTTTCTCA
TAGCTCACGCTGTAGGTATCTCAGTTCGGTGTAGGTCGTTCGCTCCAAGCTGGGCTGTGTGCACGAACCC
CCCGTTCAGCCCGACCGCTGCGCCTTATCCGGTAACTATCGTCTTGAGTCCAACCCGGTAAGACACGACT
TATCGCCACTGGCAGCAGCCACTGGTAACAGGATTAGCAGAGCGAGGTATGTAGGCGGTGCTACAGAGTT
CTTGAAGTGGTGGCCTAACTACGGCTACACTAGAAGAACAGTATTTGGTATCTGCGCTCTGCTGAAGCCA
GTTACCTTCGGAAAAAGAGTTGGTAGCTCTTGATCCGGCAAACAAACCACCGCTGGTAGCGGTGGTTTTT
TTGTTTGCAAGCAGCAGATTACGCGCAGAAAAAAAGGATCTCAAGAAGATCCTTTGATCTTTTCTACGGG
GTCTGACGCTCAGTGGAACGAAAACTCACGTTAAGGGATTTTGGTCATGAGATTATCAAAAAGGATCTTC
ACCTAGATCCTTTTAAATTAAAAATGAAGTTTTAAATCAATCTAAAGTATATATGAGTAAACTTGGTCTG
ACAGTTACCAATGCTTAATCAGTGAGGCACCTATCTCAGCGATCTGTCTATTTCGTTCATCCATAGTTGC
CTGACTCCCCGTCGTGTAGATAACTACGATACGGGAGGGCTTACCATCTGGCCCCAGTGCTGCAATGATA
CCGCGAGACCCACGCTCACCGGCTCCAGATTTATCAGCAATAAACCAGCCAGCCGGAAGGGCCGAGCGCA
GAAGTGGTCCTGCAACTTTATCCGCCTCCATCCAGTCTATTAATTGTTGCCGGGAAGCTAGAGTAAGTAG
TTCGCCAGTTAATAGTTTGCGCAACGTTGTTGCCATTGCTACAGGCATCGTGGTGTCACGCTCGTCGTTT
GGTATGGCTTCATTCAGCTCCGGTTCCCAACGATCAAGGCGAGTTACATGATCCCCCATGTTGTGCAAAA
AAGCGGTTAGCTCCTTCGGTCCTCCGATCGTTGTCAGAAGTAAGTTGGCCGCAGTGTTATCACTCATGGT
TATGGCAGCACTGCATAATTCTCTTACTGTCATGCCATCCGTAAGATGCTTTTCTGTGACTGGTGAGTAC
TCAACCAAGTCATTCTGAGAATAGTGTATGCGGCGACCGAGTTGCTCTTGCCCGGCGTCAATACGGGATA
ATACCGCGCCACATAGCAGAACTTTAAAAGTGCTCATCATTGGAAAACGTTCTTCGGGGCGAAAACTCTC
AAGGATCTTACCGCTGTTGAGATCCAGTTCGATGTAACCCACTCGTGCACCCAACTGATCTTCAGCATCT
TTTACTTTCACCAGCGTTTCTGGGTGAGCAAAAACAGGAAGGCAAAATGCCGCAAAAAAGGGAATAAGGG
CGACACGGAAATGTTGAATACTCATACTCTTCCTTTTTCAATATTATTGAAGCATTTATCAGGGTTATTG
TCTCATGAGCGGATACATATTTGAATGTATTTAGAAAAATAAACAAATAGGGGTTCCGCGCACATTTCCC
CGAAAAGTGCCACCTGACGTCTAAGAAACCATTATTATCATGACATTAACCTATAAAAATAGGCGTATCA
CGAGGCCCTTTCGTCTCGCGCGTTTCGGTGATGACGGTGAAAACCTCTGACACATGCAGCTCCCGGAGAC
GGTCACAGCTTGTCTGTAAGCGGATGCCGGGAGCAGACAAGCCCGTCAGGGCGCGTCAGCGGGTGTTGGC
GGGTGTCGGGGCTGGCTTAACTATGCGGCATCAGAGCAGATTGTACTGAGAGTGCACCATATGCGGTGTG
AAATACCGCACAGATGCGTAAGGAGAAAATACCGCATCAGGCGCCATTCGCCATTCAGGCTGCGCAACTG
TTGGGAAGGGCGATCGGTGCGGGCCTCTTCGCTATTACGCCAGCTGGCGAAAGGGGGATGTGCTGCAAGG
CGATTAAGTTGGGTAACGCCAGGGTTTTCCCAGTCACGACGTTGTAAAACGACGGCCAGT
